>Addgene plasmid #57847 | mKO-Lysosomes-20 | addgene full sequence | sequence record 251156 | Addgene NGS Result
GCGTTATCCCCTGATTCTGTGGATAACCGTATTACCGCCATGCATTAGTTATTAATAGTAATCAATTACG
GGGTCATTAGTTCATAGCCCATATATGGAGTTCCGCGTTACATAACTTACGGTAAATGGCCCGCCTGGCT
GACCGCCCAACGACCCCCGCCCATTGACGTCAATAATGACGTATGTTCCCATAGTAACGCCAATAGGGAC
TTTCCATTGACGTCAATGGGTGGAGTATTTACGGTAAACTGCCCACTTGGCAGTACATCAAGTGTATCAT
ATGCCAAGTACGCCCCCTATTGACGTCAATGACGGTAAATGGCCCGCCTGGCATTATGCCCAGTACATGA
CCTTATGGGACTTTCCTACTTGGCAGTACATCTACGTATTAGTCATCGCTATTACCATGGTGATGCGGTT
TTGGCAGTACATCAATGGGCGTGGATAGCGGTTTGACTCACGGGGATTTCCAAGTCTCCACCCCATTGAC
GTCAATGGGAGTTTGTTTTGGCACCAAAATCAACGGGACTTTCCAAAATGTCGTAACAACTCCGCCCCAT
TGACGCAAATGGGCGGTAGGCGTGTACGGTGGGAGGTCTATATAAGCAGAGCTGGTTTAGTGAACCGTCA
GATCCGCTAGCGCTACCGGACTCAGATCTCGAGCGCCACCATGGCGGCCCCGGGCGCCCGGCGGCCGCTG
CTCCTGTTGCTGCTGGCAGGCCTTGCACACAGCGCCCCAGCACTGTTCGAGGTGAAAGACAACAACGGCA
CAGCGTGTATAATGGCCAGCTTCTCTGCCTCCTTTCTGACCACCTATGAGGCTGGACATGTTTCTAAGGT
CTCGAATATGACCCTGCCAGCCTCTGCAGAAGTCCTGAAGAATAGCAGCTCTTGTGGTGAAAAGAATGCT
TCTGAGCCCACCCTCGCAATCACCTTTGGAGAAGGATATTTACTGAAACTCACCTTCACAAAAAACACAA
CACGTTACAGTGTCCAGCACATGTATTTCACATATAACCTGTCAGACACACAATTCTTTCCCAATGCCAG
CTCCAAAGGGCCCGACACTGTGGATTCCACAACTGACATCAAGGCAGACATCAACAAAACATACCGATGT
GTCAGCGACATCAGGGTCTACATGAAGAATGTGACCATTGTGCTCTGGGACGCTACTATCCAGGCCTACC
TGCCGAGTAGCAACTTCAGCAAGGAAGAGACACGCTGCCCACAGGATCAACCTTCCCCAACTACTGGGCC
ACCCAGCCCCTCACCACCACTTGTGCCCACAAACCCCAGTGTGTCCAAGTACAATGTGACTGGTGACAAT
GGAACCTGCCTGCTGGCCTCTATGGCACTGCAACTCAACATCACCTACATGAAGAAGGACAACACGACTG
TGACCAGAGCATTCAACATCAACCCAAGTGACAAATATAGTGGGACTTGCGGTGCCCAGTTGGTGACCCT
GAAGGTGGGGAACAAGAGCAGAGTCCTGGAGCTGCAGTTTGGGATGAATGCCACTTCTAGCCTGTTTTTC
CTGCAAGGAGTTCAGTTGAACATGACTCTTCCTGATGCCATAGAGCCCACGTTCAGCACCTCCAACTATT
CCCTGAAAGCTCTTCAGGCCAGTGTCGGCAACTCATACAAGTGCAACAGTGAGGAGCACATCTTTGTCAG
CAAGGCGCTCGCCCTCAATGTCTTCAGCGTGCAAGTCCAGGCTTTCAGGGTAGAAAGTGACAGGTTTGGG
TCTGTGGAAGAGTGTGTACAGGACGGTAACAACATGCTGATCCCCATTGCTGTGGGCGGGGCCCTGGCAG
GGCTGGTCCTCATCGTCCTCATCGCCTACCTCATCGGCAGGAAGAGGAGTCACGCGGGCTATCAGACCAT
CTCGGAATTCGGCTCCACCGGCTCCACCGGCTCCACCGGCGCGGATCCACCGGTCGCCACCATGGTGAGT
GTGATTAAACCAGAGATGAAGATGAGGTACTACATGGACGGCTCCGTCAATGGGCATGAGTTCACAATTG
AAGGTGAAGGCACAGGCAGACCTTACGAGGGACATCAAGAGATGACACTACGCGTCACAATGGCCAAGGG
CGGGCCAATGCCTTTCGCGTTTGACTTAGTGTCACACGTGTTCTGTTACGGCCACAGACCTTTTACTAAA
TATCCAGAAGAGATACCAGACTATTTCAAACAAGCATTTCCTGAAGGCCTGTCATGGGAAAGGTCGTTGG
AGTTCGAAGATGGTGGGTCCGCTTCAGTCAGTGCGCATATAAGCCTTAGAGGAAACACCTTCTACCACAA
ATCCAAATTTACTGGGGTTAACTTTCCTGCCGATGGTCCTATCATGCAAAACCAAAGTGTTGATTGGGAG
CCATCAACCGAGAAAATTACTGCCAGCGACGGAGTTCTGAAGGGTGATGTTACGATGTACCTAAAACTTG
AAGGAGGCGGCAATCACAAATGCCAATTCAAGACTACTTACAAGGCGGCAAAAAAGATTCTTAAAATGCC
AGGAAGCCATTACATCAGCCATCGCCTCGTCAGGAAAACCGAAGGCAACATTACTGAGCTGGTAGAAGAT
GCAGTAGCTCATTCCTAAGCGGCCGCGACTCTAGATCATAATCAGCCATACCACATTTGTAGAGGTTTTA
CTTGCTTTAAAAAACCTCCCACACCTCCCCCTGAACCTGAAACATAAAATGAATGCAATTGTTGTTGTTA
ACTTGTTTATTGCAGCTTATAATGGTTACAAATAAAGCAATAGCATCACAAATTTCACAAATAAAGCATT
TTTTTCACTGCATTCTAGTTGTGGTTTGTCCAAACTCATCAATGTATCTTAAGGCGTAAATTGTAAGCGT
TAATATTTTGTTAAAATTCGCGTTAAATTTTTGTTAAATCAGCTCATTTTTTAACCAATAGGCCGAAATC
GGCAAAATCCCTTATAAATCAAAAGAATAGACCGAGATAGGGT
[37 nt withheld, positions 2984-3020]
AAAGAACGTGGACTCCAACGTCAAAGG
[49 nt withheld, positions 3048-3096]
T
[91 nt withheld, positions 3098-3188]
G
[124 nt withheld, positions 3190-3313]
CAGGTGGCACTTTTCGGGGAAATGTGCGCGGAACCCCTATTTGTTTATTTTTCTAAATACATTCAAATAT
GTATCCGCTCATGAGACAATAACCCTGATAAATGCTTCAATAATATTGAAAAAGGAAGAGTCCTGAGGCG
GAAAGAACCAGCTGTGGAATGTGTGTCAGTTAGGGTGTGGAAAGTCCCCAGGCTCCCCAGCAGGCAGAAG
TATGCAAAGCATGCATCTCAATTAGTCAGCAACCAGGTGTGGAAAGTCCCCAGGCTCCCCAGCAGGCAGA
AGTATGCAAAGCATGCATCTCAATTAGTCAGCAACCATAGTCCCGCCCCTAACTCCGCCCATCCCGCCCC
TAACTCCGCCCAGTTCCGCCCATTCTCCGCCCCATGGCTGACTAATTTTTTTTATTTATGCAGAGGCCGA
GGCCGCCTCGGCCTCTGAGCTATTCCAGAAGTAGTGAGGAGGCTTTTTTGGAGGCCTAGGCTTTTGCAAA
GATCGATCAAGAGACAGGATGAGGATCGTTTCGCATGATTGAACAAGATGGATTGCACGCAGGTTCTCCG
GCCGCTTGGGTGGAGAGGCTATTCGGCTATGACTGGGCACAACAGACAATCGGCTGCTCTGATGCCGCCG
TGTTCCGGCTGTCAGCGCAGGGGCGCCCGGTTCTTTTTGTCAAGACCGACCTGTCCGGTGCCCTGAATGA
ACTGCAAGACGAGGCAGCGCGGCTATCGTGGCTGGCCACGACGGGCGTTCCTTGCGCAGCTGTGCTCGAC
GTTGTCACTGAAGCGGGAAGGGACTGGCTGCTATTGGGCGAAGTGCCGGGGCAGGATCTCCTGTCATCTC
ACCTTGCTCCTGCCGAGAAAGTATCCATCATGGCTGATGCAATGCGGCGGCTGCATACGCTTGATCCGGC
TACCTGCCCATTCGACCACCAAGCGAAACATCGCATCGAGCGAGCACGTACTCGGATGGAAGCCGGTCTT
GTCGATCAGGATGATCTGGACGAAGAGCATCAGGGGCTCGCGCCAGCCGAACTGTTCGCCAGGCTCAAGG
CGAGCATGCCCGACGGCGAGGATCTCGTCGTGACCCATGGCGATGCCTGCTTGCCGAATATCATGGTGGA
AAATGGCCGCTTTTCTGGATTCATCGACTGTGGCCGGCTGGGTGTGGCGGACCGCTATCAGGACATAGCG
TTGGCTACCCGTGATATTGCTGAAGAGCTTGGCGGCGAATGGGCTGACCGCTTCCTCGTGCTTTACGGTA
TCGCCGCTCCCGATTCGCAGCGCATCGCCTTCTATCGCCTTCTTGACGAGTTCTTCTGAGCGGGACTCTG
GGGTTCGAAATGACCGACCAAGCGACGCCCAACCTGCCATCACGAGATTTCGATTCCACCGCCGCCTTCT
ATGAAAGGTTGGGCTTCGGAATCGTTTTCCGGGACGCCGGCTGGATGATCCTCCAGCGCGGGGATCTCAT
GCTGGAGTTCTTCGCCCACCCTAGGGGGAGGCTAACTGAAACACGGAAGGAGACAATACCGGAAGGAACC
CGCGCTATGACGGCAATAAAAAGACAGAATAAAACGCACGGTGTTGGGTCGTTTGTTCATAAACGCGGGG
TTCGGTCCCAGGGCTGGCACTCTGTCGATACCCCACCGAGACCCCATTGGGGCCAATACGCCCGCGTTTC
TTCCTTTTCCCCACCCCACCCCCCAAGTTCGGGTGAAGGCCCAGGGCTCGCAGCCAACGTCGGGGCGGCA
GGCCCTGCCATAGCCTCAGGTTACTCATATATACTTTAGATTGATTTAAAACTTCATTTTTAATTTAAAA
GGATCTAGGTGAAGATCCTTTTTGATAATCTCATGACCAAAATCCCTTAACGTGAGTTTTCGTTCCACTG
AGCGTCAGACCCCGTAGAAAAGATCAAAGGATCTTCTTGAGATCCTTTTTTTCTGCGCGTAATCTGCTGC
TTGCAAACAAAAAAACCACCGCTACCAGCGGTGGTTTGTTTGCCGGATCAAGAGCTACCAACTCTTTTTC
CGAAGGTAACTGGCTTCAGCAGAGCGCAGATACCAAATACTGTTCTTCTAGTGTAGCCGTAGTTAGGCCA
CCACTTCAAGAACTCTGTAGCACCGCCTACATACCTCGCTCTGCTAATCCTGTTACCAGTGGCTGCTGCC
AGTGGCGATAAGTCGTGTCTTACCGGGTTGGACTCAAGACGATAGTTACCGGATAAGGCGCAGCGGTCGG
GCTGAACGGGGGGTTCGTGCACACAGCCCAGCTTGGAGCGAACGACCTACACCGAACTGAGATACCTACA
GCGTGAGCTATGAGAAAGCGCCACGCTTCCCGAAGGGAGAAAGGCGGACAGGTATCCGGTAAGCGGCAGG
GTCGGAACAGGAGAGCGCACGAGGGAGCTTCCAGGGGGAAACGCCTGGTATCTTTATAGTCCTGTCGGGT
TTCGCCACCTCTGACTTGAGCGTCGATTTTTGTGATGCTCGTCAGGGGGGCGGAGCCTATGGAAAAACGC
CAGCAACGCGGCCTTTTTACGGTTCCTGGCCTTTTGCTGGCCTTTTGCTCACATGTTCTTTCCT
Features (pLannotate 1.2.2; 16 found; start..end, strand, type, name):
      4..38      +  rep_origin     RSF ori (fragment): Plasmids containing the RSF 1030 origin of replication can be propagated in E. coli cells that contain additional plasmids with compatible origins.
    106..409     +  enhancer       CMV enhancer: human cytomegalovirus immediate early enhancer
    410..613     +  promoter       CMV promoter: human cytomegalovirus (CMV) immediate early promoter
    636..664     +  misc_feature   MCS (fragment): multiple cloning site
    671..1892    +  CDS            LAMP1 (fragment): rat lysosome-associated membrane glycoprotein 1
   1952..2605    +  CDS            mKO: mKO is a basic (constitutively fluorescent) orange fluorescent protein published in 2004, derived from Verrillofungia concinna. It has low acid sensitivity.
   2624..2707    +  CDS            large T antigen (fragment): large T antigen from SV40 (simian virus 40)
   2730..2851    +  polyA_signal   SV40 poly(A) signal: SV40 polyadenylation signal
   2885..3313    -  rep_origin     f1 ori (sequence partly withheld): f1 bacteriophage origin of replication; arrow indicates direction of (+) strand synthesis
   3340..3444    +  promoter       AmpR promoter: bla
   3446..3803    +  promoter       SV40 promoter: SV40 enhancer and early promoter
   3838..4632    +  CDS            NeoR/KanR: aminoglycoside phosphotransferase from Tn5; aph(3')-II (or nptII); confers resistance to neomycin, kanamycin, and G418 (Geneticin®)
   4653..4805    +  CDS            ble (fragment): BLE_KLEPN - Experimental evidence at protein level: Swiss-Prot protein existence level 1. Binding protein with a strong affinity to the bleomycin family of antibiotics. Binds to CL990; an antimitotic-antibiotic compound. From Klebsiella pneumoniae.
   4864..4911    +  polyA_signal   HSV TK poly(A) signal: herpes simplex virus thymidine kinase polyadenylation signal (Cole and Stacy, 1985)
   5002..5018    -  polyA_signal   bGH poly(A) signal (fragment): bovine growth hormone polyadenylation signal
   5240..5828    +  rep_origin     ori: high-copy-number ColE1/pMB1/pBR322/pUC origin of replication
