[The description below was written by a language model from this plasmid's Addgene catalogue record and pLannotate feature annotations shown in this document.]
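Description:
mKO-Lysosomes-20 is a mammalian expression plasmid that marks the lysosomal membrane with an orange fluorescent protein. It is built on an mKO fluorescent-protein backbone with an N1-type layout, meaning the targeting sequence is placed upstream of the fluorophore. The sequenced plasmid is 5,897 nt. In bacteria it replicates from a high-copy ColE1/pUC-type origin and is selected with kanamycin. An f1 origin is also present, which in principle allows production of single-stranded DNA. A single NeoR/KanR (Tn5 aminoglycoside phosphotransferase) gene provides selection in both hosts. A bacterial bla-type promoter drives it for kanamycin resistance in E. coli, and the SV40 enhancer/early promoter drives it in mammalian cells, where G418 can be used to select stable lines. An HSV TK polyadenylation signal terminates this cassette.

The expression unit uses the human CMV immediate-early enhancer and promoter to drive rat LAMP1 (lysosome-associated membrane glycoprotein 1). LAMP1 is followed by a short linker region and then mKO, and the transcript ends at the SV40 poly(A) signal. This order puts mKO at the C-terminal end of LAMP1. The "20" in the name may refer to the linker length, but the record does not say so. mKO is a constitutively fluorescent orange protein derived from the coral Verrillofungia concinna, with recorded excitation and emission peaks of 548 and 561 nm and low acid sensitivity.

Several short annotated fragments (RSF ori, SV40 large T antigen, ble, bGH poly(A)) are most likely residual backbone sequence or partial matches from the annotation software, not functional parts. The plasmid is typically transfected into cultured mammalian cells to visualise lysosome distribution and dynamics by fluorescence microscopy, including alongside spectrally distinct markers.
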