Addgene plasmid #57847: mKO-Lysosomes-20
Purpose: Localization: Lysosome Membrane, Excitation: 548, Emission: 561
Depositing lab: Michael Davidson. Depositing organization: Florida State University, Tallahassee.
Backbone
  Vector backbone: mKO
  Backbone size w/o insert (bp): 4750
  Vector type: Mammalian Expression
  Selectable markers: Neomycin (select with G418)
Growth in bacteria
  Bacterial resistance: Kanamycin, 50 μg/mL
  Growth temperature: 37°C
  Growth strain: DH5alpha
  Copy number: High Copy
Gene/Insert
  Gene/Insert name: LAMP1 (alt name: NM_012857.2)
  Species: R. norvegicus (rat)
  Promoter: CMV
  Tag / fusion protein: mKO
  Cloning method: Unknown
  Sequencing primers: 5′ CMV-F; 3′ SV40pA-R
Terms and licenses: Academic/Nonprofit Terms; Industry Terms: Not Available to Industry
Depositor comments: . Excitation = 548; Emission = 561
How to cite: mKO-Lysosomes-20 was a gift from Michael Davidson (Addgene plasmid # 57847 ; http://n2t.net/addgene:57847 ; RRID:Addgene_57847)
