>Addgene plasmid #57847 | mKO-Lysosomes-20 | depositor partial sequence | sequence record 88998 | insert sequence
GACGTCAGATCCGCTAGCGCTACCGGACTCAGATCTCGAGCGCCACCATGGCGGCCCCGGGCGCCCGGCG
GCCGCTGCTCCTGTTGCTGCTGGCAGGCCTTGCACACAGCGCCCCAGCACTGTTCGAGGTGAAAGACAAC
AACGGCACAGCGTGTATAATGGCCAGCTTCTCTGCCTCCTTTCTGACCACCTATGAGGCTGGACATGTTT
CTAAGGTCTCGAATATGACCCTGCCAGCCTCTGCAGAAGTCCTGAAGAATAGCAGCTCTTGTGGTGAAAA
GAATGCTTCTGAGCCCACCCTCGCAATCACCTTTGGAGAAGGATATTTACTGAAACTCACCTTCACAAAA
AACACAACACGTTACAGTGTCCAGCACATGTATTTCACATATAACCTGTCAGACACACAATTCTTTCCCA
ATGCCAGCTCCAAAGGGCCCGACACTGTGGATTCCACAACTGACATCAAGGCAGACATCAACAAAACATA
CCGATGTGTCAGCGACATCAGGGTCTACATGAAGAATGTGACCATTGTGCTCTGGGACGCTACTATCCAG
GCCTACCTGCCGAGTAGCAACTTCAGCAAGGAAGAGACACGCTGCCCACAGGATCAACCTTCCCCAACTA
CTGGGCCACCCAGCCCCTCACCACCACTTGTGCCCACAAACCCCAGTGTGTCCAAGTACAATGTGACTGG
TGACAATGGAACCTGCCTGCTGGCCTCTATGGCACTGCAACTCAACATCACCTACATGAAGAAGGACAAC
ACGACTGTGACCAGAGCATTCAACATCAACCCAAGTGACAAATATAGTGGGACTTGCGGTGCCCAGTTGG
TGACCCTGAAGGTGGGGAACAAGAGCAGAGTCCTGGAGCTGCAGTTTGGGATGAATGCCACTTCTAGCCT
GTTTTTCCTGCAAGGAGTTCAGTTGAACATGACTCTTCCTGATGCCATAGAGCCCACGTTCAGCACCTCC
AACTATTCCCTGAAAGCTCTTCAGGCCAGTGTCGGCAACTCATACAAGTGCAACAGTGAGGAGCACATCT
TTGTCAGCAAGGCGCTCGCCCTCAATGTCTTCAGCGTGCAAGTCCAGGCTTTCAGGGTAGAAAGTGACAG
GTTTGGGTCTGTGGAAGAGTGTGTACAGGACGGTAACAACATGCTGATCCCCATTGCTGTGGGCGGGGCC
CTGGCAGGGCTGGTCCTCATCGTCCTCATCGCCTACCTCATCGGCAGGAAGAGGAGTCACGCGGGCTATC
AGACCATCTCGGAATTCGGCTCCACCGGCTCCACCGGCTCCACCGGCGCGGATCCACCGGTCGCCACCAT
GGTGAGTGTGATTAAACCAGAGATGAAGATGAGGTACTACATGGACGGCTCCGTCAATGGGCATGAGTTC
ACAATTGAAGGTGAAGGCACAGGCAGACCTTACGAGGGACATCAAGAGATGACACTACGCGTCACAATGG
CCAAGGGCGGGCCAATGCCTTTCGCGTTTGACTTAGTGTCACACGTGTTCTGTTACGGCCACAGACCTTT
TACTAAATATCCAGAAGAGATACCAGACTATTTCAAACAAGCATTTCCTGAAGGCCTGTCATGGGAAAGG
TCGTTGGAGTTCGAAGATGGTGGGTCCGCTTCAGTCAGTGCGCATATAAGCCTTAGAGGAAACACCTTCT
ACCACAAATCCAAATTTACTGGGGTTAACTTTCCTGCCGATGGTCCTATCATGCAAAACCAAAGTGTTGA
TTGGGAGCCATCAACCGAGAAAATTACTGCCAGCGACGGAGTTCTGAAGGGTGATGTTACGATGTACCTA
AAACTTGAAGGAGGCGGCAATCACAAATGCCAATTCAAGACTACTTACAAGGCGGCAAAAAAGATTCTTA
AAATGCCAGGAAGCCATTACATCAGCCATCGCCTCGTCAGGAAAACCGAAGGCAACATTACTGAGCTGGT
AGAAGATGCAGTAGCTCATTCCTAAGCGGCCGCGACTCTAGATCATAATCAGCCATACCACATTG
